>Addgene plasmid #221530 | Tagln2-GFP | addgene full sequence | sequence record 439384 | Addgene NGS Result
CCCTCCTACATCGAAGCTGAAAGCACGAGATTCTTCGCCCTCCGAGAGCTGCATCAGGTCGGAGACGCTG
TCGAACTTTTCGATCAGAAACTTCTCGACAGACGTCGCGGTGAGTTCAGGCTTTTTGGCCAAGGAAGTTC
CTATACTTTCTAGAGAATAGGAACTTCGGAATAGGAACTTCTAGGTACGTGAACCATCACCCT
[91 nt withheld, positions 204-294]
G
[124 nt withheld, positions 296-419]
GGGGATACCCCCTAGAGCCCCAGCTGGTTCTTTCCGCCTCAGAAGCCATAGAGCCCACCGCATCCCCAGC
ATGCCTGCTATTGTCTTCCCAATCCTCCCCCTTGCTGTCCTGCCCCACCCCACCCCCCAGAATAGAATGA
CACCTACTCAGACAATGCGATGCAATTTCCTCATTTTATTAGGAAAGGACAGTGGGAGTGGCACCTTCCA
GGGTCAAGGAAGGCACGGGGGAGGGGCAAACAACAGATGGCTGGCAACTAGAAGGCACAGTCGAGGCTGA
TCAGCGGGTTTAAACGGGCCCTCTAGACTCGAGTCACTATTACTTGTACAGCTCGTCCATGCCGAGAGTG
ATCCCGGCGGCGGTCACGAACTCCTTAAGGACCATGTGATCGCGCTTCTCGTTGGGGTCTTTGCTCAGGG
CGGACTGGGTGCTCAGGTAGTGGTTGTCGGGCAGCAGCACGGGGCCGTCGCCGATGGGGGTGTTCTGCTG
GTAGTGGTCGGCGAGCTGCACGCTGCCGTCCTCGATGTTGTGGCGGATCTTGAAGTTCACCTTGATGCCG
TTCTTCTGCTTGTCGGCCATGATATAGACGTTGTGGCTGTTGTAGTTGTACTCCAGCTTGTGCCCCAGGA
TGTTGCCGTCCTCCTTGAAGTCGATGCCCTTCAGCTCGATGCGGTTCACCAGGGTGTCGCCCTCGAACTT
CACCTCGGCGCGGGTCTTGTAGTTGCCGTCGTCCTTGAAGAAGATGGTGCGCTCCTGGACGTAGCCTTCG
GGCATGGCGGACTTGAAGAAGTCGTGCTGCTTCATGTGGTCGGGGTAGCGGCTGAAGCACTGCACGCCGT
AGGTCAGGGTGGTCACGAGGGTGGGCCAGGGCACGGGCAGCTTGCCGGTGGTGCAGATGAACTTCAGGGT
CAGCTTGCCGTAGGTGGCATCGCCCTCGCCCTCGCCGGACACGCTGAACTTGTGGCCGTTTACGTCGCCG
TCCAGCTCGACCAGGATGGGCACCACCCCGGTGAACAGCTCCTCGCCCTTGCTCACCATGGTGGTACCTT
CACCTTGAAAATATAAATTTTCGCGGCCGCGGAGGATCTGGCGTGGCATCCCGTAGCCAGTCATGCCTGC
CTGAGACGCCCCGCGGTTGGTGCCCATCTGTAACCCGATCACGTTCTTGCCCTCTTGCAGCTGGTTATCC
GAGAAGTTCCGAGGATTCTCCTTGGATTTCTTAGGGAACCAGTTGGGATCCCCAGAGAAGAGCCCATCAT
CTCGGGCTACTGCCAGCCCACCCAGATTCATCAGCGTCCGCTGCACACAGGCCATGTTCTTTCCTTCCCA
GAGGTCCACAGTTTGGAAGATGTCAGTGGTGTTAATGCCATAGCGCTCAGCTGCTTGCAGGAACTGAGAG
ATCTGCTCCATCTGCTTGAAGGCCATGGTGGAGGCCTGGATCTTCTTTACTGGGGCCTGCCCCTCGGGGT
ACTGTGCATTAATGAGCTCACATAGCACCGTGCCATCCTTGAGCCAGTTCTGGAAGTTCTCGCGTCCAGG
CTGGGGCCGGCCCACATCCTTTCGGCACTGGGTGGTGATCCACTGGATCAGGATCTGCTCCAGATCTGCA
TCATATTGTTTCTCAATCTTCTGCTGCACCTCCCGGCTCAGGCCATATGCAGGTCCCCTGTTGGCCATGC
AGGCCTAAGCTTAAGTTTAAACGCTAGAGTCCGGAGGCTGGATCGGTCCCGGTGTCTTCTATGGAGGTCA
AAACAGCGTGGATGGCGTCTCCAGGCGATCTGACGGTTCACTAAACGAGCTCGTCGACGATCTCTATCAC
TGATAGGGAGATCTCTATCACTGATAGGGAGAGCTCTGCTTATATAGACCTCCCACCGTACACGCCTACC
GCCCATTTGCGTCAATGGGGCGGAGTTGTTACGACATTTTGGAAAGTCCCGTTGATTTTGGTGCCAAAAC
AAACTCCCATTGACGTCAATGGGGTGGAGACTTGGAAATCCCCGTGAGTCAAACCGCTATCCACGCCCAT
TGATGTACTGCCAAAACCGCATCACCATGGTAATAGCGATGACTAATACGTAGATGTACTGCCAAGTAGG
AAAGTCCCATAAGGTCATGTACTGGGCATAATGCCAGGCGGGCCATTTACCGTCATTGACGTCAATAGGG
GGCGTACTTGGCATATGATACACTTGATGTACTGCCAAGTGGGCAGTTTACCGTAAATACTCCACCCATT
GACGTCAATGGAAAGTCCCTATTGGCGTTACTATGGGAACATACGTCATTATTGACGTCAATGGGCGGGG
GTCGTTGGGCGGTCAGCCAGGCGGGCCATTTACCGTAAGTTATGTAACGCGGAACTCCATATATGGGCTA
TGAACTAATGACCCCGTAATTGATTACTATTAATAACTAGTCAATAATCAATGTCAACGCGTATATCTGG
CCCGTACATCGCGAAGCAGCGCAAAACGCCTAACCCTAAGCAGATTCTTCATGCAATTGTCGGTCAAGCC
TTGCCTTGTTGTAGCTTAAATTTTGCTCGCGCACTACTCAGCGACCTCCAACACACAAGCAGGGAGCAGA
TACTGGCTTAACTATGCGGCATCAGAGCAGATTGTACTGAGAGTGCACCATAGGGGATCGGGAGATCTCC
CGATCCGTCGACGTCAGGTGGCACTTTTCGGGGAAATGTGCGCGGAACCCCTATTTGTTTATTTTTCTAA
ATACATTCAAATATGTATCCGCTCATGAGACAATAACCCTGATAAATGCTTCAATAATATTGAAAAAGGA
AGAGTATGAGTATTCAACATTTCCGTGTCGCCCTTATTCCCTTTTTTGCGGCATTTTGCCTTCCTGTTTT
TGCTCACCCAGAAACGCTGGTGAAAGTAAAAGATGCTGAAGATCAGTTGGGTGCACGAGTGGGTTACATC
GAACTGGATCTCAACAGCGGTAAGATCCTTGAGAGTTTTCGCCCCGAAGAACGTTTTCCAATGATGAGCA
CTTTTAAAGTTCTGCTATGTGGCGCGGTATTATCCCGTATTGACGCCGGGCAAGAGCAACTCGGTCGCCG
CATACACTATTCTCAGAATGACTTGGTTGAGTACTCACCAGTCACAGAAAAGCATCTTACGGATGGCATG
ACAGTAAGAGAATTATGCAGTGCTGCCATAACCATGAGTGATAACACTGCGGCCAACTTACTTCTGACAA
CGATCGGAGGACCGAAGGAGCTAACCGCTTTTTTGCACAACATGGGGGATCATGTAACTCGCCTTGATCG
TTGGGAACCGGAGCTGAATGAAGCCATACCAAACGACGAGCGTGACACCACGATGCCTGTAGCAATGGCA
ACAACGTTGCGCAAACTATTAACTGGCGAACTACTTACTCTAGCTTCCCGGCAACAATTAATAGACTGGA
TGGAGGCGGATAAAGTTGCAGGACCACTTCTGCGCTCGGCCCTTCCGGCTGGCTGGTTTATTGCTGATAA
ATCTGGAGCCGGTGAGCGTGGGTCTCGCGGTATCATTGCAGCACTGGGGCCAGATGGTAAGCCCTCCCGT
ATCGTAGTTATCTACACGACGGGGAGTCAGGCAACTATGGATGAACGAAATAGACAGATCGCTGAGATAG
GTGCCTCACTGATTAAGCATTGGTAACTGTCAGACCAAGTTTACTCATATATACTTTAGATTGATTTAAA
ACTTCATTTTTAATTTAAAAGGATCTAGGTGAAGATCCTTTTTGATAATCTCATGACCAAAATCCCTTAA
CGTGAGTTTTCGTTCCACTGAGCGTCAGACCCCGTAGAAAAGATCAAAGGATCTTCTTGAGATCCTTTTT
TTCTGCGCGTAATCTGCTGCTTGCAAACAAAAAAACCACCGCTACCAGCGGTGGTTTGTTTGCCGGATCA
AGAGCTACCAACTCTTTTTCCGAAGGTAACTGGCTTCAGCAGAGCGCAGATACCAAATACTGTTCTTCTA
GTGTAGCCGTAGTTAGGCCACCACTTCAAGAACTCTGTAGCACCGCCTACATACCTCGCTCTGCTAATCC
TGTTACCAGTGGCTGCTGCCAGTGGCGATAAGTCGTGTCTTACCGGGTTGGACTCAAGACGATAGTTACC
GGATAAGGCGCAGCGGTCGGGCTGAACGGGGGGTTCGTGCACACAGCCCAGCTTGGAGCGAACGACCTAC
ACCGAACTGAGATACCTACAGCGTGAGCTATGAGAAAGCGCCACGCTTCCCGAAGGGAGAAAGGCGGACA
GGTATCCGGTAAGCGGCAGGGTCGGAACAGGAGAGCGCACGAGGGAGCTTCCAGGGGGAAACGCCTGGTA
TCTTTATAGTCCTGTCGGGTTTCGCCACCTCTGACTTGAGCGTCGATTTTTGTGATGCTCGTCAGGGGGG
CGGAGCCTATGGAAAAACGCCAGCAACGCGGCCTTTTTACGGTTCCTGGCCTTTTGCTGGCCTTTTGCTC
ACATGTTCTTTCCTGCGTTATCCCCTGATTCTGTGGATAACCGTATTACCGCCTTTGAGTGAGCTGATAC
CGCTCGCCGCAGCCGAACGACCGAGCGCAGCGAGTCAGTGAGCGAGGAAGCGGAAGAGCGCCCAATACGC
AAACCGCCTCTCCCCGCGCGTTGGCCGATTCATTAATGCAGCTGGCACGACAGGTTTCCCGACTGGAAAG
CGGGCAGTGAGCGCAACGCAATTAATGTGAGTTAGCTCACTCATTAGGCACCCCAGGCTTTACACTTTAT
GCTTCCGGCTCGTATGTTGTGTGGAATTGTGAGCGGATAACAATTTCACACAGGAAACAGCTATGACCAT
GATTACGCCAAGCTCTAGCTAGAGGTCGACGGTATACAGACATGATAAGATACATTGATGAGTTTGGACA
AACCACAACTAGAATGCAGTGAAAAAAATGCTTTATTTGTGAAATTTGTGATGCTATTGCTTTATTTGTA
ACCATTATAAGCTGCAATAAACAAGTTGGGGTGGGCGAAGAACTCCAGCATGAGATCCCCGCGCTGGAGG
ATCATCCAGCCGGCGTCCCGGAAAACGATTCCGAAGCCCAACCTTTCATAGAAGGCGGCGGTGGAATCGA
AATCTCGTAGTACGTGCTATTCCTTTGCCCTCGGACGAGTGCTGGGGCGTCGGTTTCCACTATCGGCGAG
TACTTCTACACAGCCATCGGTCCAGACGGCCGCGCTTCTGCGGGCGATTTGTGTACGCCCGACAGTCCCG
GCTCCGGATCGGACGATTGCGTCGCATCGACCCTGCGCCCAAGCTGCATCATCGAAATTGCCGTCAACCA
AGCTCTGATAGAGTTGGTCAAGACCAATGCGGAGCATATACGCCCGGAGCCGCGGCGATCCTGCAAGCTC
CGGATGCCTCCGCTCGAAGTAGCGCGTCTGCTGCTCCATACAAGCCAACCACGGCCTCCAGAAGAAGATG
TTGGCGACCTCGTATTGGGAATCCCCGAACATCGCCTCGCTCCAGTCAATGACCGCTGTTATGCGGCCAT
TGTCCGTCAGGACATTGTTGGAGCCGAAATCCGCGTGCACGAGGTGCCGGACTTCGGGGCAGTCCTCGGC
CCAAAGCATCAGCTCATCGAGAGCCTGCGCGACGGACGCACTGACGGTGTCGTCCATCACAGTTTGCCAG
TGATACACATGGGGATCAGCAATCGCGCATATGAAATCACGCCATGTAGTGTATTGACCGATTCCTTGCG
GTCCGAATGGGCCGAACCCGCTCGTCTGGCTAAGATCGGCCGCAGCGATCGCATCCATGGCCTCCGCGAC
CGGCTGCAGAACAGCGGGCAGTTCGGTTTCAGGCAGGTCTTGCAACGTGACACCCTGTGCACGGCGGGAG
ATGCAATAGGTCAGGCTCTCGCTGAATTCCCCAATGTCAAGCACTTCCGGAATCGGGAGCGCGGCCGATG
CAAAGTGCCGATAAACATAACGATCTTTGTAGAAACCATCGGCGCAGCTATTTACCCGCAGGACATATCC
ACG
Features (pLannotate 1.2.2; 22 found; start..end, strand, type, name):
    134..181     -  protein_bind   FRT: FLP-mediated recombination occurs in the 8-bp core sequence TCTAGAAA (Turan and Bode, 2011). FLP recombinase from the Saccharomyces cerevisiae 2μ plasmid
    186..419     -  rep_origin     f1 ori (fragment) (sequence partly withheld): f1 bacteriophage origin of replication; arrow indicates direction of (+) strand synthesis
    440..461     -  promoter       SV40 promoter (fragment): SV40 enhancer and early promoter
    465..689     -  polyA_signal   bGH poly(A) signal: bovine growth hormone polyadenylation signal
    739..1458    -  CDS            EGFP: the original enhanced GFP (Yang et al., 1996) mammalian codon-optimized
   1501..2097    -  CDS            TAGLN2: TAGL2_HUMAN - Also known as KIAA0120. Experimental evidence at protein level: Swiss-Prot protein existence level 1. From Homo sapiens (Human).
   2188..2221    -  promoter       TRE3GV promoter (fragment): 3rd-generation Tet-responsive promoter that can be activated by binding of Tet-On® 3G, optimized for retroviral and lentiviral vectors
   2229..2248    -  promoter       PLtetO-1 promoter (fragment): modified phage lambda PL promoter with tet operator sites (Lutz and Bujard, 1997)
   2250..2269    -  promoter       PLtetO-1 promoter (fragment): modified phage lambda PL promoter with tet operator sites (Lutz and Bujard, 1997)
   2271..2474    -  promoter       CMV promoter: human cytomegalovirus (CMV) immediate early promoter
   2475..2854    -  enhancer       CMV enhancer: human cytomegalovirus immediate early enhancer
   3009..3061    +  misc_feature   bom (fragment): basis of mobility region from pBR322
   3120..3224    +  promoter       AmpR promoter: bla
   3225..4085    +  CDS            AmpR: β-lactamase; bla; confers resistance to ampicillin, carbenicillin, and related antibiotics
   4256..4844    +  rep_origin     ori: high-copy-number ColE1/pMB1/pBR322/pUC origin of replication
   5027..5119    +  CDS            lacI (fragment): lac repressor; lacI; The lac repressor binds to the lac operator to inhibit transcription in E. coli. This inhibition can be relieved by adding lactose or isopropyl-β-D-thiogalactopyranoside (IPTG).
   5132..5153    +  protein_bind   CAP binding site: CAP binding activates transcription in the presence of cAMP. E. coli catabolite activator protein
   5168..5198    +  promoter       lac promoter: promoter for the E. coli lac operon
   5206..5222    +  protein_bind   lac operator: The lac repressor binds to the lac operator to inhibit transcription in E. coli. This inhibition can be relieved by adding lactose or isopropyl-β-D-thiogalactopyranoside (IPTG). lac repressor encoded by lacI
   5295..5416    -  polyA_signal   SV40 poly(A) signal: SV40 polyadenylation signal
   5411..5536    -  CDS            ble (fragment): BLE_KLEPN - Experimental evidence at protein level: Swiss-Prot protein existence level 1. Binding protein with a strong affinity to the bleomycin family of antibiotics. Binds to CL990; an antimitotic-antibiotic compound. From Klebsiella pneumoniae.
   5546..126     -  CDS            HygR (across the origin): aminoglycoside phosphotransferase from E. coli; aph(4)-Ia; confers resistance to hygromycin
