[The description below was written by a language model from this plasmid's Addgene catalogue record and pLannotate feature annotations shown in this document.]
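Description:
Tagln2-GFP is a mammalian expression plasmid built on a backbone recorded as GFP-Cterm, carrying the human TAGLN2 (transgelin-2) coding sequence fused at its C terminus to EGFP. The 597 bp insert was introduced by Gibson cloning. In bacteria, the roughly 6.4 kb plasmid is maintained through a high-copy ColE1/pUC-type origin and selected with ampicillin via the β-lactamase gene. A partial f1 origin and remnants of the lac promoter/operator region are also annotated, and these are ordinary backbone carry-over.

The TAGLN2-EGFP open reading frame is driven by the CMV immediate early enhancer and promoter and terminated by the bovine growth hormone polyadenylation signal. Between the CMV promoter and the coding sequence, the annotation picks up short tet-operator-like fragments (labelled as PLtetO-1 and TRE3GV pieces). This arrangement is consistent with a CMV promoter carrying tet operators, which can be repressed by Tet repressor and induced with tetracycline or doxycycline in suitable host cells, although the catalogue entry does not state this.

Downstream of the expression cassette lies an FRT site directly adjoining a hygromycin resistance gene with an SV40 polyadenylation signal. Only a tiny SV40 promoter fragment is annotated nearby, so the hygromycin gene appears to lack its own promoter. That layout is typical of vectors designed for FLP-mediated integration into a genomic FRT landing site, where insertion activates hygromycin resistance, but this too is inferred from the features rather than recorded.

The stated purpose is simply to provide fluorescently tagged transgelin-2, for example to visualise its localisation or to express it for GFP-based detection in mammalian cells.
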