Addgene plasmid #221530: Tagln2-GFP
Purpose: Fluorescently tagged Tagln2-GFP
Depositing lab: Alessandro Ori. Depositing organization: Leibniz Institute on Aging - Fritz Lipmann Institute (FLI).
Backbone
  Vector backbone: GFP-Cterm
  Vector type: Mammalian Expression
Growth in bacteria
  Bacterial resistance: Ampicillin, 100 μg/mL
  Growth temperature: 37°C
  Growth strain: DH5alpha
  Copy number: High Copy
Gene/Insert
  Gene/Insert name: Tagln2
  Species: H. sapiens (human)
  Insert size (bp): 597
  Entrez Gene: TAGLN2 (a.k.a. HA1756)
  Tag / fusion protein: GFP (C terminal on insert)
  Cloning method: Gibson Cloning
Terms and licenses: Academic/Nonprofit Terms; Industry Terms: Not Available to Industry
How to cite: Tagln2-GFP was a gift from Alessandro Ori (Addgene plasmid # 221530 ; http://n2t.net/addgene:221530 ; RRID:Addgene_221530)
